>Addgene plasmid #107582 | pTU1-A-fba_RiboJ_GFP+_MGApt_Bba_B0015 | addgene full sequence | sequence record 209150 | Addgene NGS Result
GCTAGCAAAGGAGAAGAACTTTTCACTGGAGTTGTCCCAATTCTTGTTGAATTAGATGGTGATGTTAATG
GGCACAAATTTTCTGTCAGTGGAGAGGGTGAAGGTGATGCTACATACGGAAAGCTTACCCTTAAATTTAT
TTGCACTACTGGAAAACTACCTGTTCCATGGCCAACACTTGTCACTACTTTGACCTATGGTGTTCAATGC
TTTTCCCGTTATCCGGATCATATGAAACGGCATGACTTTTTCAAGAGTGCCATGCCCGAAGGTTATGTAC
AGGAACGCACTATATCTTTCAAAGATGACGGGAACTACAAGACGCGTGCTGAAGTCAAGTTTGAAGGTGA
TACCCTTGTTAATCGTATCGAGTTAAAAGGTATTGATTTTAAAGAAGATGGAAACATTCTCGGACACAAA
CTCGAGTACAACTATAACTCACACAATGTATACATCACGGCAGACAAACAAAAGAATGGAATCAAAGCTA
ACTTCAAAATTCGCCACAACATTGAAGATGGATCCGTTCAACTAGCAGACCATTATCAACAAAATACTCC
AATTGGCGATGGCCCTGTCCTTTTACCAGACAACCATTACCTGTCGACACAATCTGCCCTTTCGAAAGAT
CCCAACGAAAAGCGTGACCACATGGTCCTTCTTGAGTTTGTAACTGCTGCTGGGATTACACATGGCATGG
ATGAGCCCTACAAATAATGAATTCGCGGCCGCATGCTCGATATAGCAATACGGATCCCGACTGGCGAGAG
CCAGGTAACGAATGGATCCCCAGGCATCAAATAAAACGAAAGGCTCAGTCGAAAGACTGGGCCTTTCGTT
TTATCTGTTGTTTGTCGGTGAACGCTCTCTACTAGAGTCACACTGGCTCACCTTCGGGTGGGCCTTTCTG
CGTTTATATGTTACCGGTCCAAGTCGACCACCTGACGTCTAAGAAACCATTATTATCATGACATTAACCT
ATAAAAATAGGCGTATCACGAGGCCCTTTCGTCTTCAAGAATTCCTGTTATAAAAAAAGGATCAATTTTG
AACTCTCTCCCAAAGTTGATCCCTTAACGATTTAGAAATCCCTTTGAGAATGTTTATATACATTCAAGGT
AACCAGCCAACTAATGACAATGATTCCTGAAAAAAGTAATAACAAATTACTATACAGATAAGTTGACTGA
TCAACTTCCATAGGTAACAACCTTTGATCAAGTAAGGGTATGGATAATAAACCACCTACAATTGCAATAC
CTGTTCCCTCTGATAAAAAGCTGGTAAAGTTAAGCAAACTCATTCCAGCACCAGCTTCCTGCTGTTTCAA
GCTACTTGAAACAATTGTTGATATAACTGTTTTGGTGAACGAAAGCCCACCTAAAACAAATACGATTATA
ATTGTCATGAACCATGATGTTGTTTCTAAAAGAAAGGAAGCAGTTAAAAAGCTAACAGAAAGAAATGTAA
CTCCGATGTTTAACACGTATAAAGGACCTCTTCTATCAACAAGTATCCCACCAATGTAGCCGAAAATAAT
GACACTCATTGTTCCAGGGAAAATAATTACACTTCCGATTTCGGCAGTACTTAGCTGGTGAACATCTTTC
ATCATATAAGGAACCATAGAGACAAACCCTGCTACTGTTCCAAATATAATTCCCCCACAAAGAACTCCAA
TCATAAAAGGTATATTTTTCCCTAATCCGGGATCAACAAAAGGATCTGTTACTTTCCTGATATGTTTTAC
AAATATCAGGAATGACAGCACGCTAACGATAAGAAAAGAAATGCTATATGATGTTGTAAACAACATAAAA
AATACAATGCCTACAGACATTAGTATAATTCCTTTGATATCAAAATGACCTTTTATCCTTACTTCTTTCT
TTAATAATTTCATAAGAAACGGAACAGTGATAATTGTTATCATAGGAATGAGTAGAAGATAGGACCAATG
AATATAATGGGCTATCATTCCACCAATCGCTGGACCGACTCCTTCTCCCATGGCTACTATCGATCCAATA
AGACCAAATGCTTTACCCCTATTTTCCTTTGGAATATAGCGCGCAACTACAACCATTACGAGTGCTGGAA
ATGCAGCTGCACCAGCCCCTTGAATAAAACGAGCCATAATAAGTAAGGAAAAGAAAGAATGGCCAACAAA
CCCAATTACCGACCCGAAACAATTTATTATAATTCCAAATAGGAGTAACCTTTTGATGCCTAATTGATCA
GATAGCTTTCCATATACAGCTGTTCCAATGGAAAAGGTTAACATAAAGGCTGTGTTCACCCAGTTTGTAC
TCGCAGGTGGTTTATTAAAATCATTTGCAATATCAGGTAATGAGACGTTCAAAACCATTTCATTTAATAC
GCTAAAAAAAGATAAAATGCAAAGCCAAATTAAAATTTGGTTGTGTCGTAAATTCGATTGTGAATAGGAT
GTATTCACATTTCACCCTCCAATAATGAGGGCAGACGTAGTTTATAGGGTTAATGATACGCTTCCCTCTT
TTAATTGAACCCTGTTACATTCATTACACTTCATAATTAATTCCTCCTAAACTTGATTAAAACATTTTAC
CACATATAAACTAAGTTTTAAATTCAGTATTTCATCACTTATACAACAATATGGCCCGTTTGTTGAACTA
CTCTTTAATAAAATAATTTTTCCGTTCCCAATTCCACATTGCAATAATAGAAAATCCATCTTCATCGGCT
TTTTCGTCATCATCTGTATGAATCAAATCGCCTTCTTCTGTGTCATCAAGGTTTAATTTTTTATGTATTT
CTTTTAACAAACCACCATAGGAGATTAACCTTTTACGGTGTAAACCTTCCTCCAAATCAGACAAACGTTT
CAAATTCTTTTCTTCATCATCGGTCATAAAATCCGTATCCTTTACAGGATATTTTGCAGTTTCGTCAATT
GCCGATTGTATATCCGATTTATATTTATTTTTCGGTCGAATCATTTGAACTTTTACATTTGGATCATAGT
CTAATTTCATTGCCTTTTTCCAAAATTGAATCCATTGTTTTTGATTCACGTAGTTTTCTGTATTCTTAAA
ATAAGTTGGTTCCACACATACCAATACATGCATGTGCTGATTATAAGAATTATCTTTATTATTTATTGTC
ACTTCCGTTGCACGCATAAAACCAACAAGATTTTTATTAATTTTTTTATATTGCATCATTCGGCGAAATC
CTTGAGCCATATCTGACAAACTCTTATTTAATTCTTCGCCATCATAAACATTTTTAACTGTTAATGTGAG
AAACAACCAACGAACTGTTGGCTTTTGTTTAATAACTTCAGCAACAACCTTTTGTGACTGAATGCCATGT
TTCATTGCTCTCCTCCAGTTGCACATTGGACAAAGCCTGGATTTACAAAACCACACTCGATACAACTTTC
TTTCGCCTGTTTCACGATTTTGTTTATACTCTAATATTTCAGCACAATCTTTTACTCTTTCAGCCTTTTT
AAATTCAAGAATATGCAGAAGTTCAAAGTAATCAACATTAGCGATTTTCTTTTCTCTCCATGGTCTGACT
TTTCCACTTTTTGTCTTGTCCACTAAAACCCTTGATTTTTCATCTGAATAAATGCTACTATTAGGACACA
TAATATTAAAAGAAACCCCCATCTATTTAGTTATTTGTTTGGTCACTTATAACTTTAACAGATGGGGTTT
TTCTGTGCAACCAATTTTAAGGGTTTTCAATACTTTAAAACACATACATACCAACACTTCAACGCACCTT
TCAGCAACTAAAATAAAAATGACGTTATTTCTATATGTATCAAGATAAGAAAGAACAAGTTCAAAACCAT
CAAAAAAAGACACCTTTTCAGGTGCTTTTTTTATTTTATAAACTCATTCCCTGATCTCGACTTCGTTCTT
TTTTTACCTCTCGGTTATGAGTTAGTTCAAATTCGTTCTTTTTAGGTTCTAAATCGTGTTTTTCTTGGAA
TTGTGCTGTTTTATCCTTTACCTTGTCTACAAACCCCTTAAAAACGTTTTTAAAGGCTTTTAAGCCGTCT
GTACGTTCCTTAAGGAAGGTGTTTGCCAGAGACGCTGCAGGCTTCCTCGCTCACTGACTCGCTGCGCTCG
GTCGTTCGGCTGCGGCGAGCGGTATCAGCTCACTCAAAGGCGGTAATACGGTTATCCACAGAATCAGGGG
ATAACGCAGGAAAGAACATGTGAGCAAAAGGCCAGCAAAAGGCCAGGAACCGTAAAAAGGCCGCGTTGCT
GGCGTTTTTCCACAGGCTCCGCCCCCCTGACGAGCATCACAAAAATCGACGCTCAAGTCAGAGGTGGCGA
AACCCGACAGGACTATAAAGATACCAGGCGTTTCCCCCTGGAAGCTCCCTCGTGCGCTCTCCTGTTCCGA
CCCTGCCGCTTACCGGATACCTGTCCGCCTTTCTCCCTTCGGGAAGCGTGGCGCTTTCTCATAGCTCACG
CTGTAGGTATCTCAGTTCGGTGTAGGTCGTTCGCTCCAAGCTGGGCTGTGTGCACGAACCCCCCGTTCAG
CCCGACCGCTGCGCCTTATCCGGTAACTATCGTCTTGAGTCCAACCCGGTAAGACACGACTTATCGCCAC
TGGCAGCAGCCACTGGTAACAGGATTAGCAGAGCGAGGTATGTAGGCGGTGCTACAGAGTTCTTGAAGTG
GTGGCCTAACTACGGCTACACTAGAAGAACAGTATTTGGTATCTGCGCTCTGCTGAAGCCAGTTACCTTC
GGAAAAAGAGTTGGTAGCTCTTGATCCGGCAAACAAACCACCGCTGGTAGCGGTGGTTTTTTTGTTTGCA
AGCAGCAGATTACGCGCAGAAAAAAAGGATCTCAAGAAGATCCTTTGATCTTTTCTACGGGGTCTGACGC
TCAGTGGAACGAAAACTCACGTTAAGGGATTTTGGTCATGAGATTATCAAAAAGGATCTTCACCTAGATC
CTTTTAAATTAAAAATGAAGTTTTAAATCAATCTAAAGTATATATGAGTAAACTTGGTCTGACAGTTACC
AATGCTTAATCAGTGAGGCACCTATCTCAGCGATCTGTCTATTTCGTTCATCCATAGTTGCCTGACTCCC
CGTCGTGTAGATAACTACGATACGGGAGGGCTTACCATCTGGCCCCAGTGCTGCAATGATACCGCGAGAG
CCACGCTCACCGGCTCCAGATTTATCAGCAATAAACCAGCCAGCCGGAAGGGCCGAGCGCAGAAGTGGTC
CTGCAACTTTATCCGCCTCCATCCAGTCTATTAATTGTTGCCGGGAAGCTAGAGTAAGTAGTTCGCCAGT
TAATAGTTTGCGCAACGTTGTTGCCATTGCTACAGGCATCGTGGTGTCACGCTCGTCGTTTGGTATGGCT
TCATTCAGCTCCGGTTCCCAACGATCAAGGCGAGTTACATGATCCCCCATGTTGTGCAAAAAAGCGGTTA
GCTCCTTCGGTCCTCCGATCGTTGTCAGAAGTAAGTTGGCCGCAGTGTTATCACTCATGGTTATGGCAGC
ACTGCATAATTCTCTTACTGTCATGCCATCCGTAAGATGCTTTTCTGTGACTGGTGAGTACTCAACCAAG
TCATTCTGAGAATAGTGTATGCGGCGACCGAGTTGCTCTTGCCCGGCGTCAATACGGGATAATACCGCGC
CACATAGCAGAACTTTAAAAGTGCTCATCATTGGAAAACGTTCTTCGGGGCGAAAACTCTCAAGGATCTT
ACCGCTGTTGAGATCCAGTTCGATGTAACCCACTCGTGCACCCAACTGATCTTCAGCATCTTTTACTTTC
ACCAGCGTTTCTGGGTGAGCAAAAACAGGAAGGCAAAATGCCGCAAAAAAGGGAATAAGGGCGACACGGA
AATGTTGAATACTCATACTCTTCCTTTTTCAATATTATTGAAGCATTTATCAGGGTTATTGTCTCATGAG
CGGATACATATTTGAATGTATTTAGAAAAATAAACAAATAGGGGTTCCGCGCACATTTCCCCGAAAAGTG
CCACCTGACGTCTAAGAAACCATTATTATCATGACATTAACCTATAAAAATAGGCGTATCACGAGGCAGA
ATTTCAGATAAAAAAAATCCTTAGCTTTCGCTAAGGATGATTTCTGGAATTCGCGGCCGCTTCTAGAACG
TCTCAATCTCTATGGTTTTGGTAGGGTTTTCATCCTAACAAATTTTGAATATCAGCCTAAAAATGTTGCT
GTTTTCATTGTTAGTTGGTATCCTAATTACTGTATTCATAATTCGACAATCTATTATGTAAAGATGCGCG
TTGTTTCTACATGAAACACTCAATTCAAGAGCATACTATTTGAGTGTGCCTTTTGGTTAGCATCTAATCT
AAGGTTGATTTTAAGTACAGCTGTCACCGGATGTGCTTTCCGGTCTGATGAGTCCGTGAGGACGAAACAG
CCTCTACAAATAATTTTGTTTAAACTTGTTCACTTAAATCAAGGAGGTGAATGTCATATGACTAGTTCGA
AGATCTGG
Features (pLannotate 1.2.2; 13 found; start..end, strand, type, name):
    798..869     +  terminator     rrnB T1 terminator: transcription terminator T1 from the E. coli rrnB gene
    885..912     +  terminator     T7Te terminator: phage T7 early transcription terminator
   1082..2458    -  CDS            TcR: tetracycline efflux protein; Bacillus subtilis tetL; confers resistance to tetracycline
   2495..2554    -  CDS            tetL: LPTR_BACCE - Protein predicted: Swiss-Prot protein existence level 4. From Bacillus cereus.
   2658..3662    -  CDS            repB: RepB replication protein; repB; from Enterococcus faecalis plasmid pAMα1 AAN03827.1 22652809.0
   3889..4077    -  CDS            pre (fragment): PRE2_STAAM - Also known as mob. Protein inferred from homology: Swiss-Prot protein existence level 3. The interaction of the RSA site and the PRE protein may not only serves a function in plasmid maintenance, but may also contributes to the distribution of small antibiotic resistance plasmids among Gram- positive bacteria. From Staphylococcus aureus (strain Mu50 / ATCC 700699).
   4277..4865    -  rep_origin     ori: high-copy-number ColE1/pMB1/pBR322/pUC origin of replication
   5036..5896    -  CDS            AmpR: β-lactamase; bla; confers resistance to ampicillin, carbenicillin, and related antibiotics
   5897..6001    -  promoter       AmpR promoter: bla
   6091..6134    -  terminator     bacterial terminator: putative bacterial transcription terminator
   6137..6156    +  misc_feature   BioBrick prefix: BioBrick prefix for parts that start with "ATG"
   6391..6440    +  misc_RNA       sTRSV HHRz: hammerhead ribozyme from the tobacco ringspot virus satellite RNA (Khvorova et al., 2003)
   6518..717     +  CDS            Cycle 3 GFP (fragment) (across the origin): Cycle 3 GFP (Crameri et al., 1996) mammalian codon-optimized
