[The description below was written by a language model from this plasmid's Addgene catalogue record and pLannotate feature annotations shown in this document.]
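Description:
pTU1-A-fba_RiboJ_GFP+_MGApt_Bba_B0015 is an E. coli/Bacillus shuttle plasmid of about 6.5 kb, built on the EcoFlex level-1 transcription-unit backbone pTU1-A and extended with Gram-positive maintenance functions. In E. coli it replicates from a high-copy ColE1/pMB1-type origin and is selected with ampicillin through the bla gene and its native promoter. For Bacillus it carries a RepB-type replication protein gene, a tetracycline efflux resistance gene (annotated as tetL-like, with its short leader peptide; the catalogue calls it tetA), and a fragment of a pre/mob gene, presumably a remnant of the parental Gram-positive plasmid.

The payload is a single reporter transcription unit assembled by EcoFlex cloning, which destroys the flanking sites. The Bacillus megaterium DSM319 fba promoter, which is not annotated in the feature table but probably lies between the BioBrick prefix and the ribozyme, drives transcription through RiboJ. RiboJ is a self-cleaving insulator based on the sTRSV hammerhead ribozyme; it trims the 5′ leader so that expression depends less on promoter context. It is followed by GFP+ (GFPuv3, carrying F64L, S65T, Q80R, F99S, M153T and V163A), which spans the sequence origin and is detected as a Cycle 3 GFP relative. The GFP+ carries a short N-terminal leader from B. megaterium xylA. According to the name and stated purpose, a malachite green RNA aptamer follows the coding region, although it is not annotated. The unit ends in the BBa_B0015 double terminator (rrnB T1 plus T7Te).

Because the aptamer fluoresces on dye binding, mRNA and protein output can be tracked together. The construct is intended for characterising Bacillus cell-free transcription-translation reactions.
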