Addgene plasmid #107582: pTU1-A-fba_RiboJ_GFP+_MGApt_Bba_B0015
Purpose: B. megaterium DSM319 fba promoter, GFP+ with malachite green mRNA aptamer for Bacillus cell-free transcription-translation. Bacillus shuttle vector backbone, colE1/AmpR (E. coli), RebB/TetA (Bacillus)
Depositing lab: Paul Freemont. Depositing organization: Imperial College London. Publication: Rapid acquisition and model-based analysis of cell-free transcription-translation reactions from nonmodel bacteria. Moore SJ, MacDonald JT, Wienecke S, Ishwarbhai A, Tsipa A, Aw R, Kylilis N, Bell DJ, McClymont DW, Jensen K, Polizzi KM, Biedendieck R, Freemont PS. Proc Natl Acad Sci U S A. 2018 Apr 17. pii: 1715806115. doi: 10.1073/pnas.1715806115. PubMed 29666238.
Backbone
  Vector backbone: pTU1-A - EcoFlex (Moore et al, 2016 - PubMed PMID: 27096716)
  Backbone manufacturer: N/A
  Backbone size w/o insert (bp): 5796
  Total vector size (bp): 6534
  Modifications to backbone: EcoFlex backbone (AmpR + pMB1) and Bacillus origin of replication (rebM) and tetracycline resistance (tetA)
  Vector type: Bacterial Expression, Synthetic Biology ; E. coli and Bacillus shuttle vector
Growth in bacteria
  Bacterial resistance: Ampicillin and Tetracycline, 100 & 10 μg/mL
  Growth temperature: 37°C
  Growth strain: DH5alpha
  Growth instructions: 100 ug/ml ampicillin in E. coli 5 ug/ml tetracycline in Bacillus
  Copy number: High Copy
Gene/Insert
  Gene/Insert name: GFP+ (alt name: GFPuv3)
  Species: Synthetic
  Insert size (bp): 738
  Mutation: F64L/ S65T/ Q80R/ F99S/ M153T/ V163A
  Promoter: fba promoter Bacillus megaterium DSM319
  Tag / fusion protein: B. megaterium DSM319 xylA leader sequence (MTSSKIW) (N terminal on insert)
  Cloning method: Restriction Enzyme; 5′ cloning site See Moore et al, 2016 - PubMed PMID: 27096716 (destroyed during cloning); 3′ cloning site EcoFlex assembly (destroyed during cloning)
  Sequencing primers: 5′ BM_VF; gctttcgctaaggatgatttctg; 3′ BM_VR; cgaaagggcctcgtgatac
Resource information
  A portion of this plasmid was derived from a plasmid made by: Dr Rebekka Biedendieck and Professor Dieter Jahn - Braunschweig Technical University
Terms and licenses: Academic/Nonprofit Terms; Industry Terms: Not Available to Industry
How to cite: pTU1-A-fba_RiboJ_GFP+_MGApt_Bba_B0015 was a gift from Paul Freemont (Addgene plasmid # 107582 ; http://n2t.net/addgene:107582 ; RRID:Addgene_107582)
